>Addgene plasmid #120248 | pLV-EF1a-LIC-V5 | depositor full sequence | sequence record 227952 | pLV-EF1a-LIC-V5 sequence 8857 bps
TGGAAGGGCTAATTCACTCCCAAAGAAGACAAGATATCCTTGATCTGTGGATCTACCACACACAAGGCTA
CTTCCCTGATTAGCAGAACTACACACCAGGGCCAGGGGTCAGATATCCACTGACCTTTGGATGGTGCTAC
AAGCTAGTACCAGTTGAGCCAGATAAGGTAGAAGAGGCCAATAAAGGAGAGAACACCAGCTTGTTACACC
CTGTGAGCCTGCATGGGATGGATGACCCGGAGAGAGAAGTGTTAGAGTGGAGGTTTGACAGCCGCCTAGC
ATTTCATCACGTGGCCCGAGAGCTGCATCCGGAGTACTTCAAGAACTGCTGATATCGAGCTTGCTACAAG
GGACTTTCCGCTGGGGACTTTCCAGGGAGGCGTGGCCTGGGCGGGACTGGGGAGTGGCGAGCCCTCAGAT
CCTGCATATAAGCAGCTGCTTTTTGCCTGTACTGGGTCTCTCTGGTTAGACCAGATCTGAGCCTGGGAGC
TCTCTGGCTAACTAGGGAACCCACTGCTTAAGCCTCAATAAAGCTTGCCTTGAGTGCTTCAAGTAGTGTG
TGCCCGTCTGTTGTGTGACTCTGGTAACTAGAGATCCCTCAGACCCTTTTAGTCAGTGTGGAAAATCTCT
AGCAGTGGCGCCCGAACAGGGACTTGAAAGCGAAAGGGAAACCAGAGGAGCTCTCTCGACGCAGGACTCG
GCTTGCTGAAGCGCGCACGGCAAGAGGCGAGGGGCGGCGACTGGTGAGTACGCCAAAAATTTTGACTAGC
GGAGGCTAGAAGGAGAGAGATGGGTGCGAGAGCGTCAGTATTAAGCGGGGGAGAATTAGATCGCGATGGG
AAAAAATTCGGTTAAGGCCAGGGGGAAAGAAAAAATATAAATTAAAACATATAGTATGGGCAAGCAGGGA
GCTAGAACGATTCGCAGTTAATCCTGGCCTGTTAGAAACATCAGAAGGCTGTAGACAAATACTGGGACAG
CTACAACCATCCCTTCAGACAGGATCAGAAGAACTTAGATCATTATATAATACAGTAGCAACCCTCTATT
GTGTGCATCAAAGGATAGAGATAAAAGACACCAAGGAAGCTTTAGACAAGATAGAGGAAGAGCAAAACAA
AAGTAAGACCACCGCACAGCAAGCGGCCGGCCGCTGATCTTCAGACCTGGAGGAGGAGATATGAGGGACA
ATTGGAGAAGTGAATTATATAAATATAAAGTAGTAAAAATTGAACCATTAGGAGTAGCACCCACCAAGGC
AAAGAGAAGAGTGGTGCAGAGAGAAAAAAGAGCAGTGGGAATAGGAGCTTTGTTCCTTGGGTTCTTGGGA
GCAGCAGGAAGCACTATGGGCGCAGCGTCAATGACGCTGACGGTACAGGCCAGACAATTATTGTCTGGTA
TAGTGCAGCAGCAGAACAATTTGCTGAGGGCTATTGAGGCGCAACAGCATCTGTTGCAACTCACAGTCTG
GGGCATCAAGCAGCTCCAGGCAAGAATCCTGGCTGTGGAAAGATACCTAAAGGATCAACAGCTCCTGGGG
ATTTGGGGTTGCTCTGGAAAACTCATTTGCACCACTGCTGTGCCTTGGAATGCTAGTTGGAGTAATAAAT
CTCTGGAACAGATTTGGAATCACACGACCTGGATGGAGTGGGACAGAGAAATTAACAATTACACAAGCTT
AATACACTCCTTAATTGAAGAATCGCAAAACCAGCAAGAAAAGAATGAACAAGAATTATTGGAATTAGAT
AAATGGGCAAGTTTGTGGAATTGGTTTAACATAACAAATTGGCTGTGGTATATAAAATTATTCATAATGA
TAGTAGGAGGCTTGGTAGGTTTAAGAATAGTTTTTGCTGTACTTTCTATAGTGAATAGAGTTAGGCAGGG
ATATTCACCATTATCGTTTCAGACCCACCTCCCAACCCCGAGGGGACCCGACAGGCCCGAAGGAATAGAA
GAAGAAGGTGGAGAGAGAGACAGAGACAGATCCATTCGATTAGTGAACGGATCTCGACGGTATCGCCTTT
AAAAGAAAAGGGGGGATTGGGGGGTACAGTGCAGGGGAAAGAATAGTAGACATAATAGCAACAGACATAC
AAACTAAAGAACTACAAAAACAAATTACAAAAATTCAAAATTTTCGGGTTTATTACAGGGACAGCAGAGA
TCCAGTTTATCGATGAGGCCCTTTCGTCTTCACTCGAGGTGCCCGTCAGTGGGCAGAGCGCACATCGCCC
ACAGTCCCCGAGAAGTTGGGGGGAGGGGTCGGCAATTGAACCGGTGCCTAGAGAAGGTGGCGCGGGGTAA
ACTGGGAAAGTGATGTCGTGTACTGGCTCCGCCTTTTTCCCGAGGGTGGGGGAGAACCGTATATAAGTGC
AGTAGTCGCCGTGAACGTTCTTTTTCGCAACGGGTTTGCCGCCAGAACACAGGTAAGTGCCGTGTGTGGT
TCCCGCGGGCCTGGCCTCTTTACGGGTTATGGCCCTTGCGTGCCTTGAATTACTTCCACCTGGCTGCAGT
ACGTGATTCTTGATCCCGAGCTTCGGGTTGGAAGTGGGTGGGAGAGTTCGAGGCCTTGCGCTTAAGGAGC
CCCTTCGCCTCGTGCTTGAGTTGAGGCCTGGCCTGGGCGCTGGGGCCGCCGCGTGCGAATCTGGTGGCAC
CTTCGCGCCTGTCTCGCTGCTTTCGATAAGTCTCTAGCCATTTAAAATTTTTGATGACCTGCTGCGACGC
TTTTTTTCTGGCAAGATAGTCTTGTAAATGCGGGCCAAGATCTGCACACTGGTATTTCGGTTTTTGGGGC
CGCGGGCGGCGACGGGGCCCGTGCGTCCCAGCGCACATGTTCGGCGAGGCGGGGCCTGCGAGCGCGGCCA
CCGAGAATCGGACGGGGGTAGTCTCAAGCTGGCCGGCCTGCTCTGGTGCCTGGCCTCGCGCCGCCGTGTA
TCGCCCCGCCCTGGGCGGCAAGGCTGGCCCGGTCGGCACCAGTTGCGTGAGCGGAAAGATGGCCGCTTCC
CGGCCCTGCTGCAGGGAGCTCAAAATGGAGGACGCGGCGCTCGGGAGAGCGGGCGGGTGAGTCACCCACA
CAAAGGAAAAGGGCCTTTCCGTCCTCAGCCGTCGCTTCATGTGACTCCACGGAGTACCGGGCGCCGTCCA
GGCACCTCGATTAGTTCTCGAGCTTTTGGAGTACGTCGTCTTTAGGTTGGGGGGAGGGGTTTTATGCGAT
GGAGTTTCCCCACACTGAGTGGGTGGAGACTGAAGTTAGGCCAGCTTGGCACTTGATGTAATTCTCCTTG
GAATTTGCCCTTTTTGAGTTTGGATCTTGGTTCATTCTCAAGCCTCAGACAGTGGTTCAAAGTTTTTTTC
TTCCATTTCAGGTGTCGTGAGGATCCGCCATCGGCCCGCCCGGGCCGGGCGGGGGTGGCGGGGGAGGTAA
GCCTATCCCTAACCCTCTCCTCGGTCTCGATTCTACGTGAGTTTAAACTTCGAAACGCGTGAATTCCTCG
AGGGCGGCCGCTCTAGAGTCGACGGGCCGCGGTAACAATTGTTAACTAACTTAAGCTAGCAACGGTTTCC
CTCTAGCGGGATCAATTCCGCCCCCCCCCCCTAACGTTACTGGCCGAAGCCGCTTGGAATAAGGCCGGTG
TGCGTTTGTCTATATGTTATTTTCCACCATATTGCCGTCTTTTGGCAATGTGAGGGCCCGGAAACCTGGC
CCTGTCTTCTTGACGAGCATTCCTAGGGGTCTTTCCCCTCTCGCCAAAGGAATGCAAGGTCTGTTGAATG
TCGTGAAGGAAGCAGTTCCTCTGGAAGCTTCTTGAAGACAAACAACGTCTGTAGCGACCCTTTGCAGGCA
GCGGAACCCCCCACCTGGCGACAGGTGCCTCTGCGGCCAAAAGCCACGTGTATAAGATACACCTGCAAAG
GCGGCACAACCCCAGTGCCACGTTGTGAGTTGGATAGTTGTGGAAAGAGTCAAATGGCTCTCCTCAAGCG
TATTCAACAAGGGGCTGAAGGATGCCCAGAAGGTACCCCATTGTATGGGATCTGATCTGGGGCCTCGGTG
CACATGCTTTACATGTGTTTAGTCGAGGTTAAAAAAACGTCTAGGCCCCCCGAACCACGGGGACGTGGTT
TTCCTTTGAAAAACACGATAATACCATGACCGAGTACAAGCCCACGGTGCGCCTCGCCACCCGCGACGAC
GTCCCCAGGGCCGTACGCACCCTCGCCGCCGCGTTCGCCGACTACCCCGCCACGCGCCACACCGTCGATC
CGGACCGCCACATCGAGCGGGTCACCGAGCTGCAAGAACTCTTCCTCACGCGCGTCGGGCTCGACATCGG
CAAGGTGTGGGTCGCGGACGACGGCGCCGCGGTGGCGGTCTGGACCACGCCGGAGAGCGTCGAAGCGGGG
GCGGTGTTCGCCGAGATCGGCCCGCGCATGGCCGAGTTGAGCGGTTCCCGGCTGGCCGCGCAGCAACAGA
TGGAAGGCCTCCTGGCGCCGCACCGGCCCAAGGAGCCCGCGTGGTTCCTGGCCACCGTCGGCGTCTCGCC
CGACCACCAGGGCAAGGGTCTGGGCAGCGCCGTCGTGCTCCCCGGAGTGGAGGCGGCCGAGCGCGCCGGG
GTGCCCGCCTTCCTGGAGACCTCCGCGCCCCGCAACCTCCCCTTCTACGAGCGGCTCGGCTTCACCGTCA
CCGCCGACGTCGAGGTGCCCGAAGGACCGCGCACCTGGTGCATGACCCGCAAGCCCGGTGCCTGACCCGG
GCGGGGCGCGTCTGGAACAATCAACCTCTGGATTACAAAATTTGTGAAAGATTGACTGGTATTCTTAACT
ATGTTGCTCCTTTTACGCTATGTGGATACGCTGCTTTAATGCCTTTGTATCATGCTATTGCTTCCCGTAT
GGCTTTCATTTTCTCCTCCTTGTATAAATCCTGGTTGCTGTCTCTTTATGAGGAGTTGTGGCCCGTTGTC
AGGCAACGTGGCGTGGTGTGCACTGTGTTTGCTGACGCAACCCCCACTGGTTGGGGCATTGCCACCACCT
GTCAGCTCCTTTCCGGGACTTTCGCTTTCCCCCTCCCTATTGCCACGGCGGAACTCATCGCCGCCTGCCT
TGCCCGCTGCTGGACAGGGGCTCGGCTGTTGGGCACTGACAATTCCGTGGTGTTGTCGGGGAAGCTGACG
TCCTTTCCATGGCTGCTCGCCTGTGTTGCCACCTGGATTCTGCGCGGGACGTCCTTCTGCTACGTCCCTT
CGGCCCTCAATCCAGCGGACCTTCCTTCCCGCGGCCTGCTGCCGGCTCTGCGGCCTCTTCCGCGTCTTCG
CCTTCGCCCTCAGACGAGTCGGATCTCCCTTTGGGCCGCCTCCCCGCCTGGAATTAATTCTGCAGTCGAG
ACCTAGAAAAACATGGAGCAATCACAAGTAGCAATACAGCAGCTACCAATGCTGATTGTGCCTGGCTAGA
AGCACAAGAGGAGGAGGAGGTGGGTTTTTCCAGTCACACCTCAGGTACCTTTAAGACCAATGACTTACAA
GGCAGCTGTAGATCTTAGCCACTTTTTAAAAGAAAAGAGGGGACTGGAAGGGCTAATTCACTCCCAACGA
AGACAAGATATCCTTGATCTGTGGATCTACCACACACAAGGCTACTTCCCTGATTAGCAGAACTACACAC
CAGGGCCAGGGGTCAGATATCCACTGACCTTTGGATGGTGCTACAAGCTAGTACCAGTTGAGCCAGATAA
GGTAGAAGAGGCCAATAAAGGAGAGAACACCAGCTTGTTACACCCTGTGAGCCTGCATGGGATGGATGAC
CCGGAGAGAGAAGTGTTAGAGTGGAGGTTTGACAGCCGCCTAGCATTTCATCACGTGGCCCGAGAGCTGC
ATCCGGAGTACTTCAAGAACTGCTGATATCGAGCTTGCTACAAGGGACTTTCCGCTGGGGACTTTCCAGG
GAGGCGTGGCCTGGGCGGGACTGGGGAGTGGCGAGCCCTCAGATCCTGCATATAAGCAGCTGCTTTTTGC
CTGTACTGGGTCTCTCTGGTTAGACCAGATCTGAGCCTGGGAGCTCTCTGGCTAACTAGGGAACCCACTG
CTTAAGCCTCAATAAAGCTTGCCTTGAGTGCTTCAAGTAGTGTGTGCCCGTCTGTTGTGTGACTCTGGTA
ACTAGAGATCCCTCAGACCCTTTTAGTCAGTGTGGAAAATCTCTAGCAGTAGTAGTTCATGTCATCTTAT
TATTCAGTATTTATAACTTGCAAAGAAATGAATATCAGAGAGTGAGAGGCCTTGACATTGCTAGCGTTTT
ACCGTCGACCTCTAGCTAGAGCTTGGCGTAATCATGGTCATAGCTGTTTCCTGTGTGAAATTGTTATCCG
CTCACAATTCCACACAACATACGAGCCGGAAGCATAAAGTGTAAAGCCTGGGGTGCCTAATGAGTGAGCT
AACTCACATTAATTGCGTTGCGCTCACTGCCCGCTTTCCAGTCGGGAAACCTGTCGTGCCAGCTGCATTA
ATGAATCGGCCAACGCGCGGGGAGAGGCGGTTTGCGTATTGGGCGCTCTTCCGCTTCCTCGCTCACTGAC
TCGCTGCGCTCGGTCGTTCGGCTGCGGCGAGCGGTATCAGCTCACTCAAAGGCGGTAATACGGTTATCCA
CAGAATCAGGGGATAACGCAGGAAAGAACATGTGAGCAAAAGGCCAGCAAAAGGCCAGGAACCGTAAAAA
GGCCGCGTTGCTGGCGTTTTTCCATAGGCTCCGCCCCCCTGACGAGCATCACAAAAATCGACGCTCAAGT
CAGAGGTGGCGAAACCCGACAGGACTATAAAGATACCAGGCGTTTCCCCCTGGAAGCTCCCTCGTGCGCT
CTCCTGTTCCGACCCTGCCGCTTACCGGATACCTGTCCGCCTTTCTCCCTTCGGGAAGCGTGGCGCTTTC
TCATAGCTCACGCTGTAGGTATCTCAGTTCGGTGTAGGTCGTTCGCTCCAAGCTGGGCTGTGTGCACGAA
CCCCCCGTTCAGCCCGACCGCTGCGCCTTATCCGGTAACTATCGTCTTGAGTCCAACCCGGTAAGACACG
ACTTATCGCCACTGGCAGCAGCCACTGGTAACAGGATTAGCAGAGCGAGGTATGTAGGCGGTGCTACAGA
GTTCTTGAAGTGGTGGCCTAACTACGGCTACACTAGAAGAACAGTATTTGGTATCTGCGCTCTGCTGAAG
CCAGTTACCTTCGGAAAAAGAGTTGGTAGCTCTTGATCCGGCAAACAAACCACCGCTGGTAGCGGTTTTT
TTGTTTGCAAGCAGCAGATTACGCGCAGAAAAAAAGGATCTCAAGAAGATCCTTTGATCTTTTCTACGGG
GTCTGACGCTCAGTGGAACGAAAACTCACGTTAAGGGATTTTGGTCATGAGATTATCAAAAAGGATCTTC
ACCTAGATCCTTTTAAATTAAAAATGAAGTTTTAAATCAATCTAAAGTATATATGAGTAAACTTGGTCTG
ACAGTTACCAATGCTTAATCAGTGAGGCACCTATCTCAGCGATCTGTCTATTTCGTTCATCCATAGTTGC
CTGACTCCCCGTCGTGTAGATAACTACGATACGGGAGGGCTTACCATCTGGCCCCAGTGCTGCAATGATA
CCGCGAGACCCACGCTCACCGGCTCCAGATTTATCAGCAATAAACCAGCCAGCCGGAAGGGCCGAGCGCA
GAAGTGGTCCTGCAACTTTATCCGCCTCCATCCAGTCTATTAATTGTTGCCGGGAAGCTAGAGTAAGTAG
TTCGCCAGTTAATAGTTTGCGCAACGTTGTTGCCATTGCTACAGGCATCGTGGTGTCACGCTCGTCGTTT
GGTATGGCTTCATTCAGCTCCGGTTCCCAACGATCAAGGCGAGTTACATGATCCCCCATGTTGTGCAAAA
AAGCGGTTAGCTCCTTCGGTCCTCCGATCGTTGTCAGAAGTAAGTTGGCCGCAGTGTTATCACTCATGGT
TATGGCAGCACTGCATAATTCTCTTACTGTCATGCCATCCGTAAGATGCTTTTCTGTGACTGGTGAGTAC
TCAACCAAGTCATTCTGAGAATAGTGTATGCGGCGACCGAGTTGCTCTTGCCCGGCGTCAATACGGGATA
ATACCGCGCCACATAGCAGAACTTTAAAAGTGCTCATCATTGGAAAACGTTCTTCGGGGCGAAAACTCTC
AAGGATCTTACCGCTGTTGAGATCCAGTTCGATGTAACCCACTCGTGCACCCAACTGATCTTCAGCATCT
TTTACTTTCACCAGCGTTTCTGGGTGAGCAAAAACAGGAAGGCAAAATGCCGCAAAAAAGGGAATAAGGG
CGACACGGAAATGTTGAATACTCATACTCTTCCTTTTTCAATATTATTGAAGCATTTATCAGGGTTATTG
TCTCATGAGCGGATACATATTTGAATGTATTTAGAAAAATAAACAAATAGGGGTTCCGCGCACATTTCCC
CGAAAAGTGCCACCTGACGTCGACGGATCGGGAGATCAACTTGTTTATTGCAGCTTATAATGGTTACAAA
TAAAGCAATAGCATCACAAATTTCACAAATAAAGCATTTTTTTCACTGCATTCTAGTTGTGGTTTGTCCA
AACTCATCAATGTATCTTATCATGTCTGGATCAACTGGATAACTCAAGCTAACCAAAATCATCCCAAACT
TCCCACCCCATACCCTATTACCACTGCCAATTACCTAGTGGTTTCATTTACTCTAAACCTGTGATTCCTC
TGAATTATTTTCATTTTAAAGAAATTGTATTTGTTAAATATGTACTACAAACTTAGTAGTTTTTAAAGAA
ATTGTATTTGTTAAATATGTACTACAAACTTAGTAGT
Features (pLannotate 1.2.2; 24 found; start..end, strand, type, name):
    377..634     +  LTR            5' LTR (truncated): truncated 5' long terminal repeat (LTR) from HIV-1
    681..806     +  misc_feature   HIV-1 Ψ: packaging signal of human immunodeficiency virus type 1
    790..1128    +  CDS            HIV-1 gag (fragment): gag protein from human immunodeficiency virus 1; gag
   1303..1536    +  misc_feature   RRE: The Rev response element (RRE) of HIV-1 allows for Rev-dependent mRNA export from the nucleus to the cytoplasm.
   1913..2013    +  CDS            Rev (fragment): human immunodeficiency virus 1 (HIV-1) Rev protein; rev; enhances nuclear export of unspliced and incompletely spliced viral mRNAs
   2028..2144    +  misc_feature   cPPT/CTS: central polypurine tract and central termination sequence of HIV-1
   2221..2432    +  promoter       EF-1α core promoter: core promoter for human elongation factor EF-1α
   2433..3371    +  intron         EF-1α intron A: intron upstream of the start codon of human EF-1α
   3426..3467    +  CDS            V5 tag: epitope tag from simian virus 5
   3592..4153    +  misc_feature   IRES: internal ribosome entry site (IRES) of the encephalomyocarditis virus (EMCV)
   4156..4755    +  CDS            PuroR: puromycin N-acetyltransferase; pac from Streptomyces alboniger; confers resistance to puromycin
   4779..5367    +  misc_feature   WPRE: woodchuck hepatitis virus posttranscriptional regulatory element
   5384..5488    +  CDS            nef (fragment): NEF_HV1Z2 - Experimental evidence at protein level: Swiss-Prot protein existence level 1. Extracellular Nef protein targets CD4(+) T-lymphocytes for apoptosis by interacting with CXCR4 surface receptors. From Human immunodeficiency virus type 1 group M subtype D (isolate Z2/CDC-Z34) (HIV-1).
   5487..5903    +  CDS            nef (fragment): NEF_HV1BR - Experimental evidence at protein level: Swiss-Prot protein existence level 1. Extracellular Nef protein targets CD4(+) T-lymphocytes for apoptosis by interacting with CXCR4 surface receptors (PubMed:14990729). From Human immunodeficiency virus type 1 group M subtype B (isolate BRU/LAI) (HIV-1).
   5951..6208    +  LTR            5' LTR (truncated): truncated 5' long terminal repeat (LTR) from HIV-1
   6361..6377    -  protein_bind   lac operator: The lac repressor binds to the lac operator to inhibit transcription in E. coli. This inhibition can be relieved by adding lactose or isopropyl-β-D-thiogalactopyranoside (IPTG). lac repressor encoded by lacI
   6385..6415    -  promoter       lac promoter: promoter for the E. coli lac operon
   6430..6451    -  protein_bind   CAP binding site: CAP binding activates transcription in the presence of cAMP. E. coli catabolite activator protein
   6464..6556    -  CDS            lacI (fragment): lac repressor; lacI; The lac repressor binds to the lac operator to inhibit transcription in E. coli. This inhibition can be relieved by adding lactose or isopropyl-β-D-thiogalactopyranoside (IPTG).
   6739..7324    -  rep_origin     ori: high-copy-number ColE1/pMB1/pBR322/pUC origin of replication
   7495..8355    -  CDS            AmpR: β-lactamase; bla; confers resistance to ampicillin, carbenicillin, and related antibiotics
   8356..8460    -  promoter       AmpR promoter: bla
   8508..8642    +  polyA_signal   SV40 poly(A) signal: SV40 polyadenylation signal
   8857..329     +  CDS            nef (fragment) (across the origin): NEF_HV1BR - Experimental evidence at protein level: Swiss-Prot protein existence level 1. Extracellular Nef protein targets CD4(+) T-lymphocytes for apoptosis by interacting with CXCR4 surface receptors (PubMed:14990729). From Human immunodeficiency virus type 1 group M subtype B (isolate BRU/LAI) (HIV-1).
