>Addgene plasmid #120248 | pLV-EF1a-LIC-V5 | addgene full sequence | sequence record 232813 | Addgene NGS Result
TCGGGTTTATTACAGGGACAGCAGAGATCCAGTTTATCGATGAGGCCCTTTCGTCTTCACTCGAGGTGCC
CGTCAGTGGGCAGAGCGCACATCGCCCACAGTCCCCGAGAAGTTGGGGGGAGGGGTCGGCAATTGAACCG
GTGCCTAGAGAAGGTGGCGCGGGGTAAACTGGGAAAGTGATGTCGTGTACTGGCTCCGCCTTTTTCCCGA
GGGTGGGGGAGAACCGTATATAAGTGCAGTAGTCGCCGTGAACGTTCTTTTTCGCAACGGGTTTGCCGCC
AGAACACAGGTAAGTGCCGTGTGTGGTTCCCGCGGGCCTGGCCTCTTTACGGGTTATGGCCCTTGCGTGC
CTTGAATTACTTCCACCTGGCTGCAGTACGTGATTCTTGATCCCGAGCTTCGGGTTGGAAGTGGGTGGGA
GAGTTCGAGGCCTTGCGCTTAAGGAGCCCCTTCGCCTCGTGCTTGAGTTGAGGCCTGGCCTGGGCGCTGG
GGCCGCCGCGTGCGAATCTGGTGGCACCTTCGCGCCTGTCTCGCTGCTTTCGATAAGTCTCTAGCCATTT
AAAATTTTTGATGACCTGCTGCGACGCTTTTTTTCTGGCAAGATAGTCTTGTAAATGCGGGCCAAGATCT
GCACACTGGTATTTCGGTTTTTGGGGCCGCGGGCGGCGACGGGGCCCGTGCGTCCCAGCGCACATGTTCG
GCGAGGCGGGGCCTGCGAGCGCGGCCACCGAGAATCGGACGGGGGTAGTCTCAAGCTGGCCGGCCTGCTC
TGGTGCCTGGCCTCGCGCCGCCGTGTATCGCCCCGCCCTGGGCGGCAAGGCTGGCCCGGTCGGCACCAGT
TGCGTGAGCGGAAAGATGGCCGCTTCCCGGCCCTGCTGCAGGGAGCTCAAAATGGAGGACGCGGCGCTCG
GGAGAGCGGGCGGGTGAGTCACCCACACAAAGGAAAAGGGCCTTTCCGTCCTCAGCCGTCGCTTCATGTG
ACTCCACGGAGTACCGGGCGCCGTCCAGGCACCTCGATTAGTTCTCGAGCTTTTGGAGTACGTCGTCTTT
AGGTTGGGGGGAGGGGTTTTATGCGATGGAGTTTCCCCACACTGAGTGGGTGGAGACTGAAGTTAGGCCA
GCTTGGCACTTGATGTAATTCTCCTTGGAATTTGCCCTTTTTGAGTTTGGATCTTGGTTCATTCTCAAGC
CTCAGACAGTGGTTCAAAGTTTTTTTCTTCCATTTCAGGTGTCGTGAGGATCCGCCATCGGCCCGCCCGG
GCCGGGCGGGGGTGGCGGGGGAGGTAAGCCTATCCCTAACCCTCTCCTCGGTCTCGATTCTACGTGAGTT
TAAACTTCGAAACGCGTGAATTCCTCGAGGGCGGCCGCTCTAGAGTCGACGGGCCGCGGTAACAATTGTT
AACTAACTTAAGCTAGCAACGGTTTCCCTCTAGCGGGATCAATTCCGCCCCCCCCCCCTAACGTTACTGG
CCGAAGCCGCTTGGAATAAGGCCGGTGTGCGTTTGTCTATATGTTATTTTCCACCATATTGCCGTCTTTT
GGCAATGTGAGGGCCCGGAAACCTGGCCCTGTCTTCTTGACGAGCATTCCTAGGGGTCTTTCCCCTCTCG
CCAAAGGAATGCAAGGTCTGTTGAATGTCGTGAAGGAAGCAGTTCCTCTGGAAGCTTCTTGAAGACAAAC
AACGTCTGTAGCGACCCTTTGCAGGCAGCGGAACCCCCCACCTGGCGACAGGTGCCTCTGCGGCCAAAAG
CCACGTGTATAAGATACACCTGCAAAGGCGGCACAACCCCAGTGCCACGTTGTGAGTTGGATAGTTGTGG
AAAGAGTCAAATGGCTCTCCTCAAGCGTATTCAACAAGGGGCTGAAGGATGCCCAGAAGGTACCCCATTG
TATGGGATCTGATCTGGGGCCTCGGTGCACATGCTTTACATGTGTTTAGTCGAGGTTAAAAAAACGTCTA
GGCCCCCCGAACCACGGGGACGTGGTTTTCCTTTGAAAAACACGATAATACCATGACCGAGTACAAGCCC
ACGGTGCGCCTCGCCACCCGCGACGACGTCCCCAGGGCCGTACGCACCCTCGCCGCCGCGTTCGCCGACT
ACCCCGCCACGCGCCACACCGTCGATCCGGACCGCCACATCGAGCGGGTCACCGAGCTGCAAGAACTCTT
CCTCACGCGCGTCGGGCTCGACATCGGCAAGGTGTGGGTCGCGGACGACGGCGCCGCGGTGGCGGTCTGG
ACCACGCCGGAGAGCGTCGAAGCGGGGGCGGTGTTCGCCGAGATCGGCCCGCGCATGGCCGAGTTGAGCG
GTTCCCGGCTGGCCGCGCAGCAACAGATGGAAGGCCTCCTGGCGCCGCACCGGCCCAAGGAGCCCGCGTG
GTTCCTGGCCACCGTCGGCGTCTCGCCCGACCACCAGGGCAAGGGTCTGGGCAGCGCCGTCGTGCTCCCC
GGAGTGGAGGCGGCCGAGCGCGCCGGGGTGCCCGCCTTCCTGGAGACCTCCGCGCCCCGCAACCTCCCCT
TCTACGAGCGGCTCGGCTTCACCGTCACCGCCGACGTCGAGGTGCCCGAAGGACCGCGCACCTGGTGCAT
GACCCGCAAGCCCGGTGCCTGACCCGGGCGGGGCGCGTCTGGAACAATCAACCTCTGGATTACAAAATTT
GTGAAAGATTGACTGGTATTCTTAACTATGTTGCTCCTTTTACGCTATGTGGATACGCTGCTTTAATGCC
TTTGTATCATGCTATTGCTTCCCGTATGGCTTTCATTTTCTCCTCCTTGTATAAATCCTGGTTGCTGTCT
CTTTATGAGGAGTTGTGGCCCGTTGTCAGGCAACGTGGCGTGGTGTGCACTGTGTTTGCTGACGCAACCC
CCACTGGTTGGGGCATTGCCACCACCTGTCAGCTCCTTTCCGGGACTTTCGCTTTCCCCCTCCCTATTGC
CACGGCGGAACTCATCGCCGCCTGCCTTGCCCGCTGCTGGACAGGGGCTCGGCTGTTGGGCACTGACAAT
TCCGTGGTGTTGTCGGGGAAGCTGACGTCCTTTCCATGGCTGCTCGCCTGTGTTGCCACCTGGATTCTGC
GCGGGACGTCCTTCTGCTACGTCCCTTCGGCCCTCAATCCAGCGGACCTTCCTTCCCGCGGCCTGCTGCC
GGCTCTGCGGCCTCTTCCGCGTCTTCGCCTTCGCCCTCAGACGAGTCGGATCTCCCTTTGGGCCGCCTCC
CCGCCTGGAATTAATTCTGCAGTCGAGACCTAGAAAAACATGGAGCAATCACAAGTAGCAATACAGCAGC
TACCAATGCTGATTGTGCCTGGCTAGAAGCACAAGAGGAGGAGGAGGTGGGTTTTCCAGTCACACCTCAG
GTACCTTTAAGACCAATGACTTACAAGGCAGCTGTAGATCTTAGCCACTTTTTAAAAGAAAAGAGGGGAC
TGGAAGGGCTAATTCACTCCCAACGAAGACAAGATATCCTTGATCTGTGGATCTACCACACACAAGGCTA
CTTCCCTGATTAGCAGAACTACACACCAGGGCCAGGGGTCAGATATCCACTGACCTTTGGATGGTGCTAC
AAGCTAGTACCAGTTGAGCCAGATAAGGTAGAAGAGGCCAATAAAGGAGAGAACACCAGCTTGTTACACC
CTGTGAGCCTGCATGGGATGGATGACCCGGAGAGAGAAGTGTTAGAGTGGAGGTTTGACAGCCGCCTAGC
ATTTCATCACGTGGCCCGAGAGCTGCATCCGGAGTACTTCAAGAACTGCTGATATCGAGCTTGCTACAAG
GGACTTTCCGCTGGGGACTTTCCAGGGAGGCGTGGCCTGGGCGGGACTGGGGAGTGGCGAGCCCTCAGAT
CCTGCATATAAGCAGCTGCTTTTTGCCTGTACTGGGTCTCTCTGGTTAGACCAGATCTGAGCCTGGGAGC
TCTCTGGCTAACTAGGGAACCCACTGCTTAAGCCTCAATAAAGCTTGCCTTGAGTGCTTCAAGTAGTGTG
TGCCCGTCTGTTGTGTGACTCTGGTAACTAGAGATCCCTCAGACCCTTTTAGTCAGTGTGGAAAATCTCT
AGCAGTAGTAGTTCATGTCATCTTATTATTCAGTATTTATAACTTGCAAAGAAATGAATATCAGAGAGTG
AGAGGCCTTGACATTGCTAGCGTTTACCGTCGACCTCTAGCTAGAGCTTGGCGTAATCATGGTCATAGCT
GTTTCCTGTGTGAAATTGTTATCCGCTCACAATTCCACACAACATACGAGCCGGAAGCATAAAGTGTAAA
GCCTGGGGTGCCTAATGAGTGAGCTAACTCACATTAATTGCGTTGCGCTCACTGCCCGCTTTCCAGTCGG
GAAACCTGTCGTGCCAGCTGCATTAATGAATCGGCCAACGCGCGGGGAGAGGCGGTTTGCGTATTGGGCG
CTCTTCCGCTTCCTCGCTCACTGACTCGCTGCGCTCGGTCGTTCGGCTGCGGCGAGCGGTATCAGCTCAC
TCAAAGGCGGTAATACGGTTATCCACAGAATCAGGGGATAACGCAGGAAAGAACATGTGAGCAAAAGGCC
AGCAAAAGGCCAGGAACCGTAAAAAGGCCGCGTTGCTGGCGTTTTTCCATAGGCTCCGCCCCCCTGACGA
GCATCACAAAAATCGACGCTCAAGTCAGAGGTGGCGAAACCCGACAGGACTATAAAGATACCAGGCGTTT
CCCCCTGGAAGCTCCCTCGTGCGCTCTCCTGTTCCGACCCTGCCGCTTACCGGATACCTGTCCGCCTTTC
TCCCTTCGGGAAGCGTGGCGCTTTCTCATAGCTCACGCTGTAGGTATCTCAGTTCGGTGTAGGTCGTTCG
CTCCAAGCTGGGCTGTGTGCACGAACCCCCCGTTCAGCCCGACCGCTGCGCCTTATCCGGTAACTATCGT
CTTGAGTCCAACCCGGTAAGACACGACTTATCGCCACTGGCAGCAGCCACTGGTAACAGGATTAGCAGAG
CGAGGTATGTAGGCGGTGCTACAGAGTTCTTGAAGTGGTGGCCTAACTACGGCTACACTAGAAGAACAGT
ATTTGGTATCTGCGCTCTGCTGAAGCCAGTTACCTTCGGAAAAAGAGTTGGTAGCTCTTGATCCGGCAAA
CAAACCACCGCTGGTAGCGGTGGTTTTTTTGTTTGCAAGCAGCAGATTACGCGCAGAAAAAAAGGATCTC
AAGAAGATCCTTTGATCTTTTCTACGGGGTCTGACGCTCAGTGGAACGAAAACTCACGTTAAGGGATTTT
GGTCATGAGATTATCAAAAAGGATCTTCACCTAGATCCTTTTAAATTAAAAATGAAGTTTTAAATCAATC
TAAAGTATATATGAGTAAACTTGGTCTGACAGTTACCAATGCTTAATCAGTGAGGCACCTATCTCAGCGA
TCTGTCTATTTCGTTCATCCATAGTTGCCTGACTCCCCGTCGTGTAGATAACTACGATACGGGAGGGCTT
ACCATCTGGCCCCAGTGCTGCAATGATACCGCGAGACCCACGCTCACCGGCTCCAGATTTATCAGCAATA
AACCAGCCAGCCGGAAGGGCCGAGCGCAGAAGTGGTCCTGCAACTTTATCCGCCTCCATCCAGTCTATTA
ATTGTTGCCGGGAAGCTAGAGTAAGTAGTTCGCCAGTTAATAGTTTGCGCAACGTTGTTGCCATTGCTAC
AGGCATCGTGGTGTCACGCTCGTCGTTTGGTATGGCTTCATTCAGCTCCGGTTCCCAACGATCAAGGCGA
GTTACATGATCCCCCATGTTGTGCAAAAAAGCGGTTAGCTCCTTCGGTCCTCCGATCGTTGTCAGAAGTA
AGTTGGCCGCAGTGTTATCACTCATGGTTATGGCAGCACTGCATAATTCTCTTACTGTCATGCCATCCGT
AAGATGCTTTTCTGTGACTGGTGAGTACTCAACCAAGTCATTCTGAGAATAGTGTATGCGGCGACCGAGT
TGCTCTTGCCCGGCGTCAATACGGGATAATACCGCGCCACATAGCAGAACTTTAAAAGTGCTCATCATTG
GAAAACGTTCTTCGGGGCGAAAACTCTCAAGGATCTTACCGCTGTTGAGATCCAGTTCGATGTAACCCAC
TCGTGCACCCAACTGATCTTCAGCATCTTTTACTTTCACCAGCGTTTCTGGGTGAGCAAAAACAGGAAGG
CAAAATGCCGCAAAAAAGGGAATAAGGGCGACACGGAAATGTTGAATACTCATACTCTTCCTTTTTCAAT
ATTATTGAAGCATTTATCAGGGTTATTGTCTCATGAGCGGATACATATTTGAATGTATTTAGAAAAATAA
ACAAATAGGGGTTCCGCGCACATTTCCCCGAAAAGTGCCACCTGACGTCGACGGATCGGGAGATCAACTT
GTTTATTGCAGCTTATAATGGTTACAAATAAAGCAATAGCATCACAAATTTCACAAATAAAGCATTTTTT
TCACTGCATTCTAGTTGTGGTTTGTCCAAACTCATCAATGTATCTTATCATGTCTGGATCAACTGGATAA
CTCAAGCTAACCAAAATCATCCCAAACTTCCCACCCCATACCCTATTACCACTGCCAATTACCTGTGGTT
TCATTTACTCTAAACCTGTGATTCCTCTGAATTATTTTCATTTTAAAGAAATTGTATTTGTTAAATATGT
ACTACAAACTTAGTAGTTGGAAGGGCTAATTCACTCCCAAAGAAGACAAGATATCCTTGATCTGTGGATC
TACCACACACAAGGCTACTTCCCTGATTAGCAGAACTACACACCAGGGCCAGGGGTCAGATATCCACTGA
CCTTTGGATGGTGCTACAAGCTAGTACCAGTTGAGCCAGATAAGGTAGAAGAGGCCAATAAAGGAGAGAA
CACCAGCTTGTTACACCCTGTGAGCCTGCATGGGATGGATGACCCGGAGAGAGAAGTGTTAGAGTGGAGG
TTTGACAGCCGCCTAGCATTTCATCACGTGGCCCGAGAGCTGCATCCGGAGTACTTCAAGAACTGCTGAT
ATCGAGCTTGCTACAAGGGACTTTCCGCTGGGGACTTTCCAGGGAGGCGTGGCCTGGGCGGGACTGGGGA
GTGGCGAGCCCTCAGATCCTGCATATAAGCAGCTGCTTTTTGCCTGTACTGGGTCTCTCTGGTTAGACCA
GATCTGAGCCTGGGAGCTCTCTGGCTAACTAGGGAACCCACTGCTTAAGCCTCAATAAAGCTTGCCTTGA
GTGCTTCAAGTAGTGTGTGCCCGTCTGTTGTGTGACTCTGGTAACTAGAGATCCCTCAGACCCTTTTAGT
CAGTGTGGAAAATCTCTAGCAGTGGCGCCCGAACAGGGACTTGAAAGCGAAAGGGAAACCAGAGGAGCTC
TCTCGACGCAGGACTCGGCTTGCTGAAGCGCGCACGGCAAGAGGCGAGGGGCGGCGACTGGTGAGTACGC
CAAAAATTTTGACTAGCGGAGGCTAGAAGGAGAGAGATGGGTGCGAGAGCGTCAGTATTAAGCGGGGGAG
AATTAGATCGCGATGGGAAAAAATTCGGTTAAGGCCAGGGGGAAAGAAAAAATATAAATTAAAACATATA
GTATGGGCAAGCAGGGAGCTAGAACGATTCGCAGTTAATCCTGGCCTGTTAGAAACATCAGAAGGCTGTA
GACAAATACTGGGACAGCTACAACCATCCCTTCAGACAGGATCAGAAGAACTTAGATCATTATATAATAC
AGTAGCAACCCTCTATTGTGTGCATCAAAGGATAGAGATAAAAGACACCAAGGAAGCTTTAGACAAGATA
GAGGAAGAGCAAAACAAAAGTAAGACCACCGCACAGCAAGCGGCCGGCCGCTGATCTTCAGACCTGGAGG
AGGAGATATGAGGGACAATTGGAGAAGTGAATTATATAAATATAAAGTAGTAAAAATTGAACCATTAGGA
GTAGCACCCACCAAGGCAAAGAGAAGAGTGGTGCAGAGAGAAAAAAGAGCAGTGGGAATAGGAGCTTTGT
TCCTTGGGTTCTTGGGAGCAGCAGGAAGCACTATGGGCGCAGCGTCAATGACGCTGACGGTACAGGCCAG
ACAATTATTGTCTGGTATAGTGCAGCAGCAGAACAATTTGCTGAGGGCTATTGAGGCGCAACAGCATCTG
TTGCAACTCACAGTCTGGGGCATCAAGCAGCTCCAGGCAAGAATCCTGGCTGTGGAAAGATACCTAAAGG
ATCAACAGCTCCTGGGGATTTGGGGTTGCTCTGGAAAACTCATTTGCACCACTGCTGTGCCTTGGAATGC
TAGTTGGAGTAATAAATCTCTGGAACAGATTTGGAATCACACGACCTGGATGGAGTGGGACAGAGAAATT
AACAATTACACAAGCTTAATACACTCCTTAATTGAAGAATCGCAAAACCAGCAAGAAAAGAATGAACAAG
AATTATTGGAATTAGATAAATGGGCAAGTTTGTGGAATTGGTTTAACATAACAAATTGGCTGTGGTATAT
AAAATTATTCATAATGATAGTAGGAGGCTTGGTAGGTTTAAGAATAGTTTTTGCTGTACTTTCTATAGTG
AATAGAGTTAGGCAGGGATATTCACCATTATCGTTTCAGACCCACCTCCCAACCCCGAGGGGACCCGACA
GGCCCGAAGGAATAGAAGAAGAAGGTGGAGAGAGAGACAGAGACAGATCCATTCGATTAGTGAACGGATC
TCGACGGTATCGCCTTTAAAAGAAAAGGGGGGATTGGGGGGTACAGTGCAGGGGAAAGAATAGTAGACAT
AATAGCAACAGACATACAAACTAAAGAATTACAAAAACAAATTACAAAAATTCAAAATTT
Features (pLannotate 1.2.2; 23 found; start..end, strand, type, name):
     78..289     +  promoter       EF-1α core promoter: core promoter for human elongation factor EF-1α
    290..1228    +  intron         EF-1α intron A: intron upstream of the start codon of human EF-1α
   1283..1324    +  CDS            V5 tag: epitope tag from simian virus 5
   1449..2010    +  misc_feature   IRES: internal ribosome entry site (IRES) of the encephalomyocarditis virus (EMCV)
   2013..2612    +  CDS            PuroR: puromycin N-acetyltransferase; pac from Streptomyces alboniger; confers resistance to puromycin
   2636..3224    +  misc_feature   WPRE: woodchuck hepatitis virus posttranscriptional regulatory element
   3241..3759    +  CDS            nef (fragment): NEF_HV1BR - Experimental evidence at protein level: Swiss-Prot protein existence level 1. Extracellular Nef protein targets CD4(+) T-lymphocytes for apoptosis by interacting with CXCR4 surface receptors (PubMed:14990729). From Human immunodeficiency virus type 1 group M subtype B (isolate BRU/LAI) (HIV-1).
   3807..4064    +  LTR            5' LTR (truncated): truncated 5' long terminal repeat (LTR) from HIV-1
   4216..4232    -  protein_bind   lac operator: The lac repressor binds to the lac operator to inhibit transcription in E. coli. This inhibition can be relieved by adding lactose or isopropyl-β-D-thiogalactopyranoside (IPTG). lac repressor encoded by lacI
   4240..4270    -  promoter       lac promoter: promoter for the E. coli lac operon
   4285..4306    -  protein_bind   CAP binding site: CAP binding activates transcription in the presence of cAMP. E. coli catabolite activator protein
   4319..4411    -  CDS            lacI (fragment): lac repressor; lacI; The lac repressor binds to the lac operator to inhibit transcription in E. coli. This inhibition can be relieved by adding lactose or isopropyl-β-D-thiogalactopyranoside (IPTG).
   4594..5182    -  rep_origin     ori: high-copy-number ColE1/pMB1/pBR322/pUC origin of replication
   5353..6213    -  CDS            AmpR: β-lactamase; bla; confers resistance to ampicillin, carbenicillin, and related antibiotics
   6214..6318    -  promoter       AmpR promoter: bla
   6366..6500    +  polyA_signal   SV40 poly(A) signal: SV40 polyadenylation signal
   6667..6996    +  CDS            nef (fragment): NEF_HV1BR - Experimental evidence at protein level: Swiss-Prot protein existence level 1. Extracellular Nef protein targets CD4(+) T-lymphocytes for apoptosis by interacting with CXCR4 surface receptors (PubMed:14990729). From Human immunodeficiency virus type 1 group M subtype B (isolate BRU/LAI) (HIV-1).
   7044..7301    +  LTR            5' LTR (truncated): truncated 5' long terminal repeat (LTR) from HIV-1
   7348..7473    +  misc_feature   HIV-1 Ψ: packaging signal of human immunodeficiency virus type 1
   7457..7795    +  CDS            HIV-1 gag (fragment): gag protein from human immunodeficiency virus 1; gag
   7970..8203    +  misc_feature   RRE: The Rev response element (RRE) of HIV-1 allows for Rev-dependent mRNA export from the nucleus to the cytoplasm.
   8580..8680    +  CDS            Rev (fragment): human immunodeficiency virus 1 (HIV-1) Rev protein; rev; enhances nuclear export of unspliced and incompletely spliced viral mRNAs
   8695..8810    +  misc_feature   cPPT/CTS: central polypurine tract and central termination sequence of HIV-1 (lacking the first T)
