[The description below was written by a language model from this plasmid's Addgene catalogue record and pLannotate feature annotations shown in this document.]
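Description:
pLV-EF1a-LIC-V5 is an empty HIV-1-based lentiviral expression backbone, derived from pLV-EF1a-IRES-Puro, that accepts open reading frames by ligation-independent cloning (LIC) and fuses them to a C-terminal V5 epitope tag. It is maintained in E. coli as a high-copy plasmid through a ColE1/pUC-type origin and an ampicillin resistance gene (β-lactamase). A recombination-reducing host strain is recorded for propagation, as is common for plasmids carrying repeated LTR sequences. Remnants of a lac promoter/operator region and an SV40 polyadenylation signal lie in the plasmid backbone outside the viral region.

The transfer cassette is flanked by two HIV-1 LTR elements, both annotated as truncated and each preceded by nef-derived sequence. Downstream of the first LTR are the Ψ packaging signal with a gag fragment, the Rev response element for Rev-dependent nuclear export of the genomic RNA, and the cPPT/CTS, which aids nuclear import of the reverse-transcribed genome. Expression is driven by the human EF-1α core promoter together with its intron A. The cloning position sits just upstream of the V5 coding sequence, and the depositor notes that the vector is linearised with SrfI before T4 polymerase treatment to generate the LIC overhangs. An EMCV IRES then directs translation of puromycin N-acetyltransferase from the same transcript, so puromycin resistance in transduced cells is linked to insert expression, and a WPRE enhances transcript stability and expression.

The depositor sequence and the repository's sequencing result differ slightly in length and start coordinate but show the same element order. The construct is suited to producing stable mammalian cell populations that express V5-tagged proteins for detection or localisation studies.
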