Addgene plasmid #120248: pLV-EF1a-LIC-V5
Purpose: (Empty Backbone) For LIC cloning with C-terminal V5 tag
Depositing lab: Larry Gerace. Depositing organization: Scripps California (The Scripps Research Institute). Publication: Identification of new transmembrane proteins concentrated at the nuclear envelope using organellar proteomics of mesenchymal cells. Cheng LC, Baboo S, Lindsay C, Brusman L, Martinez-Bartolome S, Tapia O, Zhang X, Yates JR 3rd, Gerace L. Nucleus. 2019 Dec;10(1):126-143. doi: 10.1080/19491034.2019.1618175. PubMed 31142202.
Backbone
  Vector backbone: pLV-EF1a-IRES-Puro
  Vector type: Lentiviral
  Selectable markers: Puromycin
  Tag / fusion protein: V5 (C terminal on backbone)
Growth in bacteria
  Bacterial resistance: Ampicillin, 100 μg/mL
  Growth temperature: 30°C
  Growth strain: NEB Stable
  Copy number: High Copy
Gene/Insert
  Gene/Insert name: None
  Tag / fusion protein: V5 (C terminal on backbone)
Terms and licenses: Academic/Nonprofit Terms; Industry Terms: Not Available to Industry
Depositor comments: For LIC cloning: cut with SrfI before T4 polymerase treatment
How to cite: pLV-EF1a-LIC-V5 was a gift from Larry Gerace (Addgene plasmid # 120248 ; http://n2t.net/addgene:120248 ; RRID:Addgene_120248)
