>Addgene plasmid #120248 | pLV-EF1a-LIC-V5 | depositor partial sequence | sequence record 227937 | LIC site
ATCGGCCCGCCCGGGCCGGGCGGGGGT
